>Addgene plasmid #221831 | pdU6-2_sgRNA2-for-dSERT | addgene full sequence | sequence record 442855 | Addgene NGS Result
GGACACTTTGATTCTAAAGGAAATTTTGAAAATCTTAAGCAGAGGGTTCTTAAGACCATTTGCCAATTCT
TATAATTCTCAACTGCTCTTTCCTGATGTTGATCATTTATATAGGTATGTTTTCCTCAATACTTCGGGGA
TTCGAGCGGCCCGTCGGTTTTAGAGCTAGAAATAGCAAGTTAAAATAAGGCTAGTCCGTTATCAACTTGA
AAAAGTGGCACCGAGTCGGTGCGATCCATTTTTTTGCTCACCTGTGATTGCTCCTACTCAAATACAAAAA
CATCAAATTTTCTGTCAATAAAGCATATTTATTTATATTTATTTTACAGGAAAGAATTACTAGTGAGCTC
CAGCTTTTGTTCCCTTTAGTGAGGGTTAATTGCGCGCTTGGCGTAATCATGGTCATAGCTGTTTCCTGTG
TGAAATTGTTATCCGCTCACAATTCCACACAACATACGAGCCGGAAGCATAAAGTGTAAAGCCTGGGGTG
CCTAATGAGTGAGCTAACTCACATTAATTGCGTTGCGCTCACTGCCCGCTTTCCAGTCGGGAAACCTGTC
GTGCCAGCTGCATTAATGAATCGGCCAACGCGCGGGGAGAGGCGGTTTGCGTATTGGGCGCTCTTCCGCT
TCCTCGCTCACTGACTCGCTGCGCTCGGTCGTTCGGCTGCGGCGAGCGGTATCAGCTCACTCAAAGGCGG
TAATACGGTTATCCACAGAATCAGGGGATAACGCAGGAAAGAACATGTGAGCAAAAGGCCAGCAAAAGGC
CAGGAACCGTAAAAAGGCCGCGTTGCTGGCGTTTTTCCATAGGCTCCGCCCCCCTGACGAGCATCACAAA
AATCGACGCTCAAGTCAGAGGTGGCGAAACCCGACAGGACTATAAAGATACCAGGCGTTTCCCCCTGGAA
GCTCCCTCGTGCGCTCTCCTGTTCCGACCCTGCCGCTTACCGGATACCTGTCCGCCTTTCTCCCTTCGGG
AAGCGTGGCGCTTTCTCATAGCTCACGCTGTAGGTATCTCAGTTCGGTGTAGGTCGTTCGCTCCAAGCTG
GGCTGTGTGCACGAACCCCCCGTTCAGCCCGACCGCTGCGCCTTATCCGGTAACTATCGTCTTGAGTCCA
ACCCGGTAAGACACGACTTATCGCCACTGGCAGCAGCCACTGGTAACAGGATTAGCAGAGCGAGGTATGT
AGGCGGTGCTACAGAGTTCTTGAAGTGGTGGCCTAACTACGGCTACACTAGAAGAACAGTATTTGGTATC
TGCGCTCTGCTGAAGCCAGTTACCTTCGGAAAAAGAGTTGGTAGCTCTTGATCCGGCAAACAAACCACCG
CTGGTAGCGGTGGTTTTTTTGTTTGCAAGCAGCAGATTACGCGCAGAAAAAAAGGATCTCAAGAAGATCC
TTTGATCTTTTCTACGGGGTCTGACGCTCAGTGGAACGAAAACTCACGTTAAGGGATTTTGGTCATGAGA
TTATCAAAAAGGATCTTCACCTAGATCCTTTTAAATTAAAAATGAAGTTTTAAATCAATCTAAAGTATAT
ATGAGTAAACTTGGTCTGACAGTTACCAATGCTTAATCAGTGAGGCACCTATCTCAGCGATCTGTCTATT
TCGTTCATCCATAGTTGCCTGACTCCCCGTCGTGTAGATAACTACGATACGGGAGGGCTTACCATCTGGC
CCCAGTGCTGCAATGATACCGCGAGACCCACGCTCACCGGCTCCAGATTTATCAGCAATAAACCAGCCAG
CCGGAAGGGCCGAGCGCAGAAGTGGTCCTGCAACTTTATCCGCCTCCATCCAGTCTATTAATTGTTGCCG
GGAAGCTAGAGTAAGTAGTTCGCCAGTTAATAGTTTGCGCAACGTTGTTGCCATTGCTACAGGCATCGTG
GTGTCACGCTCGTCGTTTGGTATGGCTTCATTCAGCTCCGGTTCCCAACGATCAAGGCGAGTTACATGAT
CCCCCATGTTGTGCAAAAAAGCGGTTAGCTCCTTCGGTCCTCCGATCGTTGTCAGAAGTAAGTTGGCCGC
AGTGTTATCACTCATGGTTATGGCAGCACTGCATAATTCTCTTACTGTCATGCCATCCGTAAGATGCTTT
TCTGTGACTGGTGAGTACTCAACCAAGTCATTCTGAGAATAGTGTATGCGGCGACCGAGTTGCTCTTGCC
CGGCGTCAATACGGGATAATACCGCGCCACATAGCAGAACTTTAAAAGTGCTCATCATTGGAAAACGTTC
TTCGGGGCGAAAACTCTCAAGGATCTTACCGCTGTTGAGATCCAGTTCGATGTAACCCACTCGTGCACCC
AACTGATCTTCAGCATCTTTTACTTTCACCAGCGTTTCTGGGTGAGCAAAAACAGGAAGGCAAAATGCCG
CAAAAAAGGGAATAAGGGCGACACGGAAATGTTGAATACTCATACTCTTCCTTTTTCAATATTATTGAAG
CATTTATCAGGGTTATTGTCTCATGAGCGGATACATATTTGAATGTATTTAGAAAAATAAACAAATAGGG
GTTCCGCGCACATTTCCCCGAAAAGTGCCACCTG
[116 nt withheld, positions 2555-2670]
ACCACGTTC
[91 nt withheld, positions 2680-2770]
A
[49 nt withheld, positions 2772-2820]
CCTTTGACGTTGGAGTCCACGTTCTTT
[37 nt withheld, positions 2848-2884]
ACCCTATCTCGGTCTATTCTTTTGATTTATAAGGGATTTTGCCGATTTCGGCCTATTGGTTAAAAAAATG
AGCTGATTTAACAAAAATTTAACGCGAATTTTAACAAAATATTAACGCTTACAATTTCCATTCGCCATTC
AGGCTGCGCAACTGTTGGGAAGGGCGATCGGTGCGGGCCTCTTCGCTATTACGCCAGCTGGCGAAAGGGG
GATGTGCTGCAAGGCGATTAAGTTGGGTAACGCCAGGGTTTTCCCAGTCACGACGTTGTAAAACGACGGC
CAGTGAGCGCGCGTAATACGACTCACTATAGGGCGAATTGGGTACAAGCTTGGTTCGACTTGCAGCCTGA
AATACGGCACGAGTAGGAAAAGCCGAGTCAAATGCCGAATGCAGAGTCTCATTACAGCACAATCAACTCA
AGAAAAACTCGACACTTTTTTACCATTTGCACTTAAATCCTTTTTTATTCGTTATGTATACTTTTTTTGG
TCCCTAACCAAAACAAAACCAAACTCTCTTAGTCGTGCCTCTATATTTAAAACTATCAATTTATTATAGT
CAATAAATCGAACTGTGTTTTCAACAAACGAACAATA
Features (pLannotate 1.2.2; 14 found; start..end, strand, type, name):
    157..232     +  misc_RNA       gRNA scaffold: guide RNA scaffold for the Streptococcus pyogenes CRISPR/Cas9 system
    240..338     +  promoter       dU6-3 promoter (fragment): RNA polymerase III promoter for Drosophila U6-3 snRNA (Port et al., 2014)
    363..381     -  promoter       T3 promoter: promoter for bacteriophage T3 RNA polymerase
    426..442     -  protein_bind   lac operator: The lac repressor binds to the lac operator to inhibit transcription in E. coli. This inhibition can be relieved by adding lactose or isopropyl-β-D-thiogalactopyranoside (IPTG). lac repressor encoded by lacI
    450..480     -  promoter       lac promoter: promoter for the E. coli lac operon
    495..516     -  protein_bind   CAP binding site: CAP binding activates transcription in the presence of cAMP. E. coli catabolite activator protein
    529..621     -  CDS            lacI (fragment): lac repressor; lacI; The lac repressor binds to the lac operator to inhibit transcription in E. coli. This inhibition can be relieved by adding lactose or isopropyl-β-D-thiogalactopyranoside (IPTG).
    804..1392    -  rep_origin     ori: high-copy-number ColE1/pMB1/pBR322/pUC origin of replication
   1563..2423    -  CDS            AmpR: β-lactamase; bla; confers resistance to ampicillin, carbenicillin, and related antibiotics
   2424..2528    -  promoter       AmpR promoter: bla
   2555..3011    +  rep_origin     f1 ori (sequence partly withheld): f1 bacteriophage origin of replication; arrow indicates direction of (+) strand synthesis
   3015..3170    -  CDS            lacZα (fragment): LacZα fragment of β-galactosidase; lacZ fragment
   3178..3196    +  promoter       T7 promoter: promoter for bacteriophage T7 RNA polymerase
   3217..135     +  promoter       dU6-2 promoter (across the origin): RNA polymerase III promoter for Drosophila U6-2 snRNA (Das et al., 1987)
