[The description below was written by a language model from this plasmid's Addgene catalogue record and pLannotate feature annotations shown in this document.]
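Description:
pdU6-2_sgRNA2-for-dSERT is a small (about 3.5 kb) insect-expression CRISPR plasmid built on the pdU6-2 backbone. It produces a single guide RNA in Drosophila melanogaster cells or embryos. It is propagated in E. coli through a high-copy ColE1/pUC-type origin and selected with ampicillin via the β-lactamase gene and its native promoter. The remaining backbone resembles a standard phagemid cloning vector. It carries an f1 origin for single-stranded DNA production, flanking T7 and T3 phage promoters, and remnants of the lac region: a lacZα fragment, the lac promoter and operator, a CAP binding site and a short lacI fragment. None of these play a role in guide expression.

The functional cassette consists of the Drosophila U6-2 snRNA promoter, an RNA polymerase III promoter that spans the numbering origin of the sequence record. A short unannotated gap follows, where the 20-nucleotide spacer presumably sits, and then the Streptococcus pyogenes Cas9 guide RNA scaffold. A fragment annotated as dU6-3 promoter sequence lies just downstream of the scaffold. The record does not explain its role, though it may simply reflect U6 locus flanking sequence retained in the backbone. The plasmid encodes no Cas9, so the nuclease must be supplied separately.

The guide, designated gRNA2, targets the beginning of the coding frame of the fly serotonin transporter gene SerT (dSERT, CG4545). The name implies it is one of at least two guides designed for this locus. It was deposited with a study of serotonin signalling during an olfactory critical period. The record does not state the exact edit made or any donor template used.
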