Addgene plasmid #221831: pdU6-2_sgRNA2-for-dSERT
Purpose: Plasmid to express gRNA2 (gggattcgagcggcccgtcg) for editing at the beginning of Drosophila SERT coding frame
Depositing lab: Quentin Gaudry. Depositing organization: University of Maryland, College Park. Publication: Serotonin acts through multiple cellular targets during an olfactory critical period. Mallick A, Tan HL, Epstein JM, Gaudry Q, Dacks AM. bioRxiv [Preprint]. 2024 Apr 14:2024.04.14.589413. doi: 10.1101/2024.04.14.589413. PubMed 38645269.
Backbone
  Vector backbone: pdU6-2
  Vector type: Insect Expression, CRISPR
Growth in bacteria
  Bacterial resistance: Ampicillin, 100 μg/mL
  Growth temperature: 37°C
  Growth strain: DH5alpha
  Copy number: High Copy
Gene/Insert
  Gene/Insert name: dSERT gRNA2
  gRNA/shRNA sequence: gggattcgagcggcccgtcg
  Species: D. melanogaster (fly)
  Entrez Gene: SerT (a.k.a. Dmel_CG4545, CG4545, DmSERT, DmSerT, Dmel\CG4545, SERT, Sert, dSERT, dSERT1, dSerT, dSert, dmSERT, dsert, serT)
  Promoter: Drosophila U6 promoter
  Cloning method: Restriction Enzyme; 5′ cloning site unknown (unknown if destroyed); 3′ cloning site N/A (unknown if destroyed)
  Sequencing primers: 5′ N/A
Terms and licenses: Academic/Nonprofit Terms; Industry Terms: Not Available to Industry
Depositor comments: Please visit https://doi.org/10.1101/2024.04.14.589413 for bioRxiv preprint.
How to cite: pdU6-2_sgRNA2-for-dSERT was a gift from Quentin Gaudry (Addgene plasmid # 221831 ; http://n2t.net/addgene:221831 ; RRID:Addgene_221831)
