>Addgene plasmid #221831 | pdU6-2_sgRNA2-for-dSERT | depositor partial sequence | sequence record 434289 | partial sequence
GTTCGACTTGCAGCCTGAAATACGGCACGAGTAGGAAAAGCCGAGTCAAATGCCGAATGCAGAGTCTCAT
TACAGCACAATCAACTCAAGAAAAACTCGACACTTTTTTACCATTTGCACTTAAATCCTTTTTTATTCGT
TATGTATACTTTTTTTGGTCCCTAACCAAAACAAAACCAAACTCTCTTAGTCGTGCCTCTATATTTAAAA
CTATCAATTTATTATAGTCAATAAATCGAACTGTGTTTTCAACAAACGAACAATAGGACACTTTGATTCT
AAAGGAAATTTTGAAAATCTTAAGCAGAGGGTTCTTAAGACCATTTGCCAATTCTTATAATTCTCAACTG
CTCTTTCCTGATGTTGATCATTTATATAGGTATGTTTTCCTCAATACTTCGGGGATTCGAGCGGCCCGTC
GGTTTTAGAGCTAGAAATAGCAAGTTAAAATAAGGCTAGTCCGTTATCAACTTGAAAAAGTGGCACCGAG
TCGGTGCGATCCATTTTTTTGCTCACCTGTGATTGCTCCTACTCAAATACAAAAACATCAAATTTTCTGT
CAATAAAGCATATTTATTTATATTTATTTTACAGGAAAGAATTACTAGTGAGCTCCAGCTTTTGTTCCCT
TTAGTGAGGGTTAATTGCGCGCTTGGCGTAATCATGGTCATAGCTGTTTCCTGTGTGAAATTGTTATCCG
CTCACAATTCCACACAACATACGAGCCGGAAGCATAAAGTGTAAAGCCTGGGGTGCCTAATGAGTGAGCT
AACTCACATTAATTGCGTTGCGCTCACTGCCCGCTTTCCAGTCGGGAAACCTGTCGTGCCAGCTGCATTA
ATGAATCGGCCAACGCGCGGGGAGAGGCGGTTTGCGTATTGGGCGCTCTTCCGCTTCCTCGCTCACTGAC
TCGCTGCGCTCGGTCGTTCGGCTGCGGCGAGCGGTATCAGCTCACTCAAAGGCGGTAATACGGTTATCCA
CAGAATCAGGGGATAACGCAGGAAAGAACATGTGAGCAAAAGGCCAGCAAAAGGCCAGGAACCGTAAAAA
GGCCGCGTTGCTGGCGTTTTTCCATAGGCTCCGCCCCCCTGACGAGCATCACAAAAA
